Addgene plasmid #73560: 3XFlag-pLPC
Purpose: vector encoding 3 Flag tags
Depositing lab: Gerardo Ferbeyre. Depositing organization: University of Montreal. Publication: A CDK4/6-Dependent Epigenetic Mechanism Protects Cancer Cells from PML-induced Senescence. Acevedo M, Vernier M, Mignacca L, Lessard F, Huot G, Moiseeva O, Bourdeau V, Ferbeyre G. Cancer Res. 2016 Jun 1;76(11):3252-64. doi: 10.1158/0008-5472.CAN-15-2347. Epub 2016 Mar 29. PubMed 27206849.
Backbone
  Vector backbone: pLPC
  Backbone size w/o insert (bp): 5493
  Vector type: Mammalian Expression, Retroviral
  Selectable markers: Puromycin
Growth in bacteria
  Bacterial resistance: Ampicillin, 100 μg/mL
  Growth temperature: 37°C
  Growth strain: NEB Stable
  Copy number: High Copy
Gene/Insert
  Gene/Insert name: 3X-Flag
  Promoter: CMV
  Tag / fusion protein: 3X-FLAG (N terminal on insert)
  Cloning method: Restriction Enzyme; 5′ cloning site BamHI (not destroyed); 3′ cloning site XhoI (not destroyed)
  Sequencing primers: 5′ taggcgtgtacggtggga; 3′ acctgtaggtttggcaag
Terms and licenses: Academic/Nonprofit Terms; Industry Terms: Not Available to Industry
How to cite: 3XFlag-pLPC was a gift from Gerardo Ferbeyre (Addgene plasmid # 73560 ; http://n2t.net/addgene:73560 ; RRID:Addgene_73560)
