[The description below was written by a language model from this plasmid's Addgene catalogue record.]
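Description:
3XFlag-pLPC is a retroviral mammalian expression vector built on the pLPC backbone (recorded backbone size 5493 bp without insert) that has been modified to carry three tandem FLAG epitope tags. It is propagated in bacteria as a high-copy plasmid under ampicillin selection. The recommended host is a recombination-reduced strain, the usual choice for retroviral plasmids whose repeated long terminal repeats can be unstable. In mammalian cells, puromycin selects for transduced or transfected populations.

The payload is only the 3X-FLAG coding segment, placed downstream of a CMV promoter and cloned between BamHI and XhoI sites, both of which remain intact. The tag is recorded as N-terminal, so the vector appears designed as an empty tagging backbone: an open reading frame inserted in frame after the FLAG repeats would be expressed from the CMV promoter as an N-terminally 3X-FLAG-tagged protein, suitable for detection or immunoprecipitation with anti-FLAG antibodies. The record does not say which site or sites are meant to receive a gene of interest, and it gives no feature table, so the positions of the retroviral LTRs, the packaging signal, the promoter driving the puromycin resistance gene and the bacterial origin are not documented here.

As a retroviral vector, it would be introduced into a packaging cell line to produce particles for stable gene delivery into dividing mammalian cells. It can also serve as a matched empty-vector control for tagged constructs in the same backbone. The associated publication concerns PML-induced senescence and CDK4/6 activity in cancer cells, suggesting use in stable expression of tagged proteins in that context.
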