>Addgene plasmid #73560 | 3XFlag-pLPC | depositor partial sequence | sequence record 139659 | Coding sequence (3xFlag and through the restriction sites)
ATGGACTACAAAGACCATGACGGTGATTATAAAGATCATGACATCGATTACAAGGATGACGATGACAAGC
TTGCGGCCGCGAATTCTGCAGATATCCATCACACTGGCGGCCGCTCGAGCATGCATCTAGAGGGCCGATA
A
