>Addgene plasmid #73560 | 3XFlag-pLPC | addgene partial sequence | sequence record 145739 | CMV-F 5'-CGCAAATGGGCGGTAGGCGTG-3'
GCAGAGCTCTCTGGCTAACTAGAGAACCCACTGCTTACTGGCTTATCGAAATTAATACGACTCACTATAG
GGAGACCCAAGCTTGGTACCGAGCTCGGATCCATGGACTACAAAGACCATGACGGTGATTATAAAGATCA
TGACATCGATTACAAGGATGACGATGACAAGCTTGCGGCCGCGAATTCTGCAGATATCCATCACACTGGC
GGCCGCTCGAGCATGCATCTAGAGGGCCGATAAAATAAAAGATTTTATTTAGTCTCCAGAAAAAGGGGGG
AATGAAAGACCCCACCTGTAGGTTTGGCAAGCTAGCTTAAGTAACGCCATTTTGCAAGGCATGGAAAAAT
ACATAACTGAGAATAGAGAAGTTCAGATCAAGGTCAGGAACAGATGGAACAGCTGAATATGGGCCAAACA
GGATATCTGTGGTAAGCAGTTCCTGCCCCGGCTCAGGGCCAAGAACAGATGGAACAGCTGAATATGGGCC
AAACAGGATATCTGTGGTAAGCAGTTCCTGCCCCGGCTCAGGGCCAAGAACAGATGGTCCCCAGATGCGG
TCCAGCCCTCAGCAGTTTCTAGAGAACCATCAGATGTTTCCAGGGTGCCCCAAGGACCTGAAATGACCCT
GTGCCTTATTTGAACTAACCAATCAGTTCGCTTCTCGCTTCTGTTCGCGCGCTTCTGCTCCCCGAGCTCA
ATAAAAGAGCCCACAACCCCTCACTCGGGGCGCCAGTCCTCCGATTGACTGAGTCGCCCGGGTACCCGTG
TATCCAATAAACCCTCTTGCAGTTGCATCCGACTTGTGGTCTCGCTGTTCCTTGGGAGGGTCTCCTCTGA
GTGATTGACTACCCGTCAGCGGGGGTCTTTCACATGCAGCATGTATCAAAATTAATTTGGTTTTTTTTCT
TAAGTATTTACATTAAATGGCCATAGTTGCATTAATGAATCGGCCAACGCGCGGGGAGAGGCGGTTTGCG
TATTGGGCGCTCTTCCGCTTCCTCGCTCACTGAACTCGCTGC
