>Addgene plasmid #73560 | 3XFlag-pLPC | addgene partial sequence | sequence record 145741 | pLP-LNCX-rev 5'-CCCCCTTTTTCTGGAGACTA-3'
CTAGATGCATGCTCGAGCGGCCGCCAGTGTGATGGATATCTGCAGAATTCGCGGCCGCAAGCTTGTCATC
GTCATCCTTGTAATCGATGTCATGATCTTTATAATCACCGTCATGGTCTTTGTAGTCCATGGATCCGAGC
TCGGTACCAAGCTTGGGTCTCCCTATAGTGAGTCGTATTAATTTCGATAAGCCAGTAAGCAGTGGGTTCT
CTAGTTAGCCAGAGAGCTCTGCTTATATAGACCTCCCACCGTACACGCCTACCGCCCATTTGCGTCAATG
GGGCGGAGTTGTTACGACATTTTGGAAAGTCCCGTTGATTTTGGTGCCAAAACAAACTCCCATTGACGTC
AATGGGGTGGAGACTTGGAAATCCCCGTGAGTCAAACCGCTATCCACGCCCATTGATGTACTGCCAAAAC
CGCATCACCATGGTAATAGCGATGACTAATACGTAGATGTACTGCCAAGTAGGAAAGTCCCATAAGGTCA
TGTACTGGGCATAATGCCAGGCGGGCCATTTACCGTCATTGACGTCAATAGGGGGCGTACTTGGCATATG
ATACACTTGATGTACTGCCAAGTGGGCAGTTTACCGTAAATACTCCACCCATTGACGTCAATGGAAAGTC
CCTATTGGCGTTACTATGGGAACATACGTCATTATTGACGTCAATGGGCGGGGGTCGTTGGGCGGTCAGC
CAGGCGGGCCATTTACCGTAAGTTATGTAACGCGGAACTCCATATATGGGCTATGAACTAATGACCCCGT
AATTGATTACTATTAATAACTAGTCAATAATCAATGTCAACGCGTATATCTGGCCCGTACATCGCGAAGC
AGCGCAAAACGCCTAACCCTAAGCAGATTCTTCATGCAATTGTCGGTCAAGCCTTGCCTTGTTGTAGCTT
AAATTTTGCTCGCGCACTACTCAGCGACCTCCAACACACAAGCAGGGGAGCA
